>Addgene plasmid #169119 | pNB208 | addgene full sequence | sequence record 334325 | Addgene NGS Result
GACGTCAAGAAACCAATTGTCCATATTGCATCAGACATTGCCGTCACTGCGTCTTTTACTGGCTCTTCTC
GCTAACCAAACCGGTAACCCCGCTTATTAAAAGCATTCTGTAACAAAGCGGGACCAAAGCCATGACAAAA
ACGCGTAACAAAAGTGTCTATAATCACGGCAGAAAAGTCCACATTGATTATTTGCACGGCGTCACACTTT
GCTATGCCATAGCATTTTTATCCATAAGATTAGCGGATCCTACCTGACGCTTTTTATCGCAACTCTCTAC
TGTTTCTCCATAGAATTCATTAAAGAGGAGAAAGGTACC
[1110 nt withheld, positions 320-1429]
TGACCCGGGGGATCCCATGGTACGCGTGCTAGAGGCATCAAATAAAACGAAAGGCTCAGTCGAAAGACTG
GGCCTTTCGTTTTATCTGTTGTTTGTCGGTGAACGCTCTCCTGAGTAGGACAAATCCGCCGCCCTAGACC
TAGGGCGTTCGGCTGCGGCGAGCGGTATCAGCTCACTCAAAGGCGGTAATACGGTTATCCACAGAATCAG
GGGATAACGCAGGAAAGAACATGTGAGCAAAAGGCCAGCAAAAGGCCAGGAACCGTAAAAAGGCCGCGTT
GCTGGCGTTTTTCCATAGGCTCCGCCCCCCTGACGAGCATCACAAAAATCGACGCTCAAGTCAGAGGTGG
CGAAACCCGACAGGACTATAAAGATACCAGGCGTTTCCCCCTGGAAGCTCCCTCGTGCGCTCTCCTGTTC
CGACCCTGCCGCTTACCGGATACCTGTCCGCCTTTCTCCCTTCGGGAAGCGTGGCGCTTTCTCATAGCTC
ACGCTGTAGGTATCTCAGTTCGGTGTAGGTCGTTCGCTCCAAGCTGGGCTGTGTGCACGAACCCCCCGTT
CAGCCCGACCGCTGCGCCTTATCCGGTAACTATCGTCTTGAGTCCAACCCGGTAAGACACGACTTATCGC
CACTGGCAGCAGCCACTGGTAACAGGATTAGCAGAGCGAGGTATGTAGGCGGTGCTACAGAGTTCTTGAA
GTGGTGGCCTAACTACGGCTACACTAGAAGGACAGTATTTGGTATCTGCGCTCTGCTGAAGCCAGTTACC
TTCGGAAAAAGAGTTGGTAGCTCTTGATCCGGCAAACAAACCACCGCTGGTAGCGGTGGTTTTTTTGTTT
GCAAGCAGCAGATTACGCGCAGAAAAAAAGGATCTCAAGAAGATCCTTTGATCTTTTCTACGGGGTCTGA
CGCTCAGTGGAACGAAAACTCACGTTAAGGGATTTTGGTCATGACTAGTGCTTGGATTCTCACCAATAAA
AAACGCCCGGCGGCAACCGAGCGTTCTGAACAAATCCAGATGGAGTTCTGAGGTCATTACTGGATCTATC
AACAGGAGTCCAAGCGAGCTCGTAAACTTGGTCTGACAGTTACCAATGCTTAATCAGTGAGGCACCTATC
TCAGCGATCTGTCTATTTCGTTCATCCATAGTTGCCTGACTCCCCGTCGTGTAGATAACTACGATACGGG
AGGGCTTACCATCTGGCCCCAGTGCTGCAATGATACCGCGGGACCCACGCTCACCGGCTCCAGATTTATC
AGCAATAAACCAGCCAGCCGGAAGGGCCGAGCGCAGAAGTGGTCCTGCAACTTTATCCGCCTCCATCCAG
TCTATTAATTGTTGCCGGGAAGCTAGAGTAAGTAGTTCGCCAGTTAATAGTTTGCGCAACGTTGTTGCCA
TTGCTACAGGCATCGTGGTGTCACGCTCGTCGTTTGGTATGGCTTCATTCAGCTCCGGTTCCCAACGATC
AAGGCGAGTTACATGATCCCCCATGTTGTGCAAAAAAGCGGTTAGCTCCTTCGGTCCTCCGATCGTTGTC
AGAAGTAAGTTGGCCGCAGTGTTATCACTCATGGTTATGGCAGCACTGCATAATTCTCTTACTGTCATGC
CATCCGTAAGATGCTTTTCTGTGACTGGTGAGTACTCAACCAAGTCATTCTGAGAATAGTGTATGCGGCG
ACCGAGTTGCTCTTGCCCGGCGTCAATACGGGATAATACCGCGCCACATAGCAGAACTTTAAAAGTGCTC
ATCATTGGAAAACGTTCTTCGGGGCGAAAACTCTCAAGGATCTTACCGCTGTTGAGATCCAGTTCGATGT
AACCCACTCGTGCACCCAACTGATCTTCAGCATCTTTTACTTTCACCAGCGTTTCTGGGTGAGCAAAAAC
AGGAAGGCAAAATGCCGCAAAAAAGGGAATAAGGGCGACACGGAAATGTTGAATACTCATACTCTTCCTT
TTTCAATATTATTGAAGCATTTATCAGGGTTATTGTCTCATGAGCGGATACATATTTGAATGTATTTAGA
AAAATAAACAAATAGGGGTTCCGCGCACATTTCCCCGAAAAGTGCCACCT
Features (pLannotate 1.2.2; 7 found; start..end, strand, type, name):
      7..291     +  promoter       araBAD promoter: araBAD; promoter of the L-arabinose operon of E. coli; the araC regulatory gene is transcribed in the opposite direction (Guzman et al., 1995)
    320..1429    +  CDS            trpD (sequence withheld): TRPD_MYCTA - Experimental evidence at protein level: Swiss-Prot protein existence level 1. Catalyzes the transfer of the phosphoribosyl group of 5- phosphorylribose-1-pyrophosphate (PRPP) to anthranilate to yield N-(5'- phosphoribosyl)-anthranilate (PRA). From Mycobacterium tuberculosis (strain ATCC 25177 / H37Ra).
   1468..1554    +  terminator     rrnB T1 terminator: Escherichia coli rrnB; transcription terminator T1 from the E. coli rrnB gene
   1719..2307    -  rep_origin     ori: high-copy-number ColE1/pMB1/pBR322/pUC origin of replication
   2395..2489    -  terminator     lambda t0 terminator: transcription terminator from phage lambda
   2519..3379    -  CDS            AmpR: β-lactamase; bla; confers resistance to ampicillin, carbenicillin, and related antibiotics
   3380..3484    -  promoter       AmpR promoter: bla
