[The description below was written by a language model from this plasmid's Addgene catalogue record and pLannotate feature annotations shown in this document.]
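Description:
pNB208 is a compact, high-copy bacterial expression plasmid (about 3.5 kb) built on the pNB200 backbone for use in Escherichia coli. It belongs to the TESEC series of expression vectors. It replicates from a ColE1/pUC-type origin and is selected with ampicillin through a β-lactamase gene driven by its native bla promoter and followed by a phage lambda t0 terminator. No araC regulator gene is annotated on the plasmid, so arabinose-responsive control presumably depends on AraC supplied by the host, although the record does not say so explicitly.

The payload is trpD (Rv2192c) from Mycobacterium tuberculosis H37Rv, codon optimized for E. coli and about 1.1 kb long. It sits directly downstream of the arabinose-inducible araBAD (pBAD) promoter and is followed by the rrnB T1 transcription terminator. The catalogue lists "anthranilate synthase" as an alternative name. The feature annotation, however, identifies the product as the enzyme that transfers the phosphoribosyl group from PRPP to anthranilate to give phosphoribosyl-anthranilate, a step in tryptophan biosynthesis. No epitope or purification tags are annotated. The insert was introduced through BsaI sites that were destroyed during cloning, consistent with a Golden Gate-style assembly.

Because the pBAD promoter allows graded induction, the plasmid lets the mycobacterial enzyme be expressed at tunable levels in E. coli. The associated work concerns low-cost anti-mycobacterial drug discovery using engineered E. coli, so the construct serves to present TrpD as a drug target in a tractable surrogate host. The record itself does not describe the host strain or the assay design.
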