Addgene plasmid #169119: pNB208
Purpose: TESEC expression vector for TrpD from M. tuberculosis
Depositing lab: Edwin Wintermute. Depositing organization: INSERM U1284, Center for Research and Interdisciplinarity (CRI). Publication: Low-cost anti-mycobacterial drug discovery using engineered E. coli. Bongaerts N, Edoo Z, Abukar AA, Song X, Sosa-Carrillo S, Haggenmueller S, Savigny J, Gontier S, Lindner AB, Wintermute EH. Nat Commun. 2022 Jul 7;13(1):3905. doi: 10.1038/s41467-022-31570-3. PubMed 35798732.
Backbone
  Vector backbone: pNB200
  Backbone size w/o insert (bp): 2400
  Vector type: Bacterial Expression, Synthetic Biology
Growth in bacteria
  Bacterial resistance: Ampicillin, 100 μg/mL
  Growth temperature: 37°C
  Growth strain: DH5alpha
  Copy number: High Copy
Gene/Insert
  Gene/Insert name: trpD (alt names: Rv2192c; Anthranilate synthase)
  Species: Mycobacterium tuberculosis H37Rv
  Insert size (bp): 1113
  Mutation: Codon optimized for E. coli
  Entrez Gene: trpD (a.k.a. Rv2192c)
  Promoter: pBAD
  Cloning method: Restriction Enzyme; 5′ cloning site BsaI (destroyed during cloning); 3′ cloning site BsaI (destroyed during cloning)
  Sequencing primers: 5′ GATTAGCGGATCCTACCTGACG; 3′ AGGCCCAGTCTTTCGACTGAGC
Terms and licenses: Academic/Nonprofit Terms; Industry Terms: Not Available to Industry
Depositor comments: Please visit https://doi.org/10.1101/2021.03.26.437171 for bioRxiv preprint.
How to cite: pNB208 was a gift from Edwin Wintermute (Addgene plasmid # 169119 ; http://n2t.net/addgene:169119 ; RRID:Addgene_169119)
